>Addgene plasmid #248655 | pDEST-GBKT7 | addgene full sequence | sequence record 496354 | Addgene NGS Result
CGGTGCGGGCCTCTTCGCTATTACGCCAGATCCTTTTGTTGTTTCCGGGTGTACAATATGGACTTCCTCT
TTTCTGGCAACCAAACCCATACATCGGGATTCCTATAATACCTTCGTTGGTCTCCCTAACATGTAGGTGG
CGGAGGGGAGATATACAATAGAACAGATACCAGACAAGACATAATGGGCTAAACAAGACTACACCAATTA
CACTGCCTCATTGATGGTGGTACATAACGAACTAATACTGTAGCCCTAGACTTGATAGCCATCATCATAT
CGAAGTTTCACTACCCTTTTTCCATTTGCCATCTATTGAAGTAATAATAGGCGCATGCAACTTCTTTTCT
TTTTTTTTCTTTTCTCTCTCCCCCGTTGTTGTCTCACCATATCCGCAATGACAAAAAAATGATGGAAGAC
ACTAAAGGAAAAAATTAACGACAAAGACAGCACCAACAGATGTCGTTGTTCCAGAGCTGATGAGGGGTAT
CTCGAAGCACACGAAACTTTTTCCTTCCTTCATTCACGCACACTACTCTCTAATGAGCAACGGTATACGG
CCTTCCTTCCAGTTACTTGAATTTGAAATAAAAAAAAGTTTGCTGTCTTGCTATCAAGTATAAATAGACC
TGCAATTATTAATCTTTTGTTTCCTCGTCATTGTTCTCGTTCCCTTTCTTCCTTGTTTCTTTTTCTGCAC
AATATTTCAAGCTATACCAAGCATACAATCAACTCCAAGCTTGAAGCAAGCCTCCTGAAAGATGAAGCTA
CTGTCTTCTATCGAACAAGCATGCGATATTTGCCGACTTAAAAAGCTCAAGTGCTCCAAAGAAAAACCGA
AGTGCGCCAAGTGTCTGAAGAACAACTGGGAGTGTCGCTACTCTCCCAAAACCAAAAGGTCTCCGCTGAC
TAGGGCACATCTGACAGAAGTGGAATCAAGGCTAGAAAGACTGGAACAGCTATTTCTACTGATTTTTCCT
CGAGAAGACCTTGACATGATTTTGAAAATGGATTCTTTACAGGATATAAAAGCATTGTTAACAGGATTAT
TTGTACAAGATAATGTGAATAAAGATGCCGTCACAGATAGATTGGCTTCAGTGGAGACTGATATGCCTCT
AACATTGAGACAGCATAGAATAAGTGCGACATCATCATCGGAAGAGAGTAGTAACAAAGGTCAAAGACAG
TTGACTGTATCGCCGGAATTTGTAATACGACTCACTATAGGGCGAGCCGCCATCATGGAGGAGCAGAAGC
TGATCTCAGAGGAGGACCTGCATATGGCCATGGAGGCCGAATTCCCATCAACAAGTTTGTACAAAAAAGC
TGAACGAGAAACGTAAAATGATATAAATATCAATATATTAAATTAGATTTTGCATAAAAAACAGACTACA
TAATACTGTAAAACACAACATATCCAGTCACTATGGCGGCCGCATTAGGCACCCCAGGCTTTACACTTTA
TGCTTCCGGCTCGTATAATGTGTGGATTTTGAGTTAGGATCCGTCGAGATTTTCAGGAGCTAAGGAAGCT
AAAATGGAGAAAAAAATCACTGGATATACCACCGTTGATATATCCCAATGGCATCGTAAAGAACATTTTG
AGGCATTTCAGTCAGTTGCTCAATGTACCTATAACCAGACCGTTCAGCTGGATATTACGGCCTTTTTAAA
GACCGTAAAGAAAAATAAGCACAAGTTTTATCCGGCCTTTATTCACATTCTTGCCCGCCTGATGAATGCT
CATCCGGAATTCCGTATGGCAATGAAAGACGGTGAGCTGGTGATATGGGATAGTGTTCACCCTTGTTACA
CCGTTTTCCATGAGCAAACTGAAACGTTTTCATCGCTCTGGAGTGAATACCACGACGATTTCCGGCAGTT
TCTACACATATATTCGCAAGATGTGGCGTGTTACGGTGAAAACCTGGCCTATTTCCCTAAAGGGTTTATT
GAGAATATGTTTTTCGTCTCAGCCAATCCCTGGGTGAGTTTCACCAGTTTTGATTTAAACGTGGCCAATA
TGGACAACTTCTTCGCCCCCGTTTTCACCATGGGCAAATATTATACGCAAGGCGACAAGGTGCTGATGCC
GCTGGCGATTCAGGTTCATCATGCCGTTTGTGATGGCTTCCATGTCGGCAGAATGCTTAATGAATTACAA
CAGTACTGCGATGAGTGGCAGGGCGGGGCGTAAAGATCTGGATCCGGCTTACTAAAAGCCAGATAACAGT
ATGCGTATTTGCGCGCTGATTTTTGCGGTATAAGAATATATACTGATATGTATACCCGAAGTATGTCAAA
AAGAGGTATGCTATGAAGCAGCGTATTACAGTGACAGTTGACAGCGACAGCTATCAGTTGCTCAAGGCAT
ATATGATGTCAATATCTCCGGTCTGGTAAGCACAACCATGCAGAATGAAGCCCGTCGTCTGCGTGCCGAA
CGCTGGAAAGCGGAAAATCAGGAAGGGATGGCTGAGGTCGCCCGGTTTATTGAAATGAACGGCTCTTTTG
CTGACGAGAACAGGGGCTGGTGAAATGCAGTTTAAGGTTTACACCTATAAAAGAGAGAGCCGTTATCGTC
TGTTTGTGGATGTACAGAGTGATATTATTGACACGCCCGGGCGACGGATGGTGATCCCCCTGGCCAGTGC
ACGTCTGCTGTCAGATAAAGTCTCCCGTGAACTTTACCCGGTGGTGCATATCGGGGATGAAAGCTGGCGC
ATGATGACCACCGATATGGCCAGTGTGCCGGTCTCCGTTATCGGGGAAGAAGTGGCTGATCTCAGCCACC
GCGAAAATGACATCAAAAACGCCATTAACCTGATGTTCTGGGGAATATAAATGTCAGGCTCCCTTATACA
CAGCCAGTCTGCAGGTCGACCATAGTGACTGGATATGTTGTGTTTTACAGTATTATGTAGTCTGTTTTTT
ATGCAAAATCTAATTTAATATATTGATATTTATATCATTTTACGTTTCTCGTTCAGCTTTCTTGTACAAA
GTGGTTGATGGGGATCCGTCGACCTGCAGCGGCCGCATAACTAGCATAACCCCTTGGGGCCTCTAAACGG
GTCTTGAGGGGTTTTTTGCGCGCTTGCAGCCAAGCTAATTCCGGGCGAATTTCTTATGATTTATGATTTT
TATTATTAAATAAGTTATAAAAAAAATAAGTGTATACAAATTTTAAAGTGACTCTTAGGTTTTAAAACGA
AAATTCTTATTCTTGAGTAACTCTTTCCTGTAGGTCAGGTTGCTTTCTCAGGTATAGCATGAGGTCGCTC
TTATTGACCACACCTCTACCGGCATGCAAGCTTGGCGTAATCATGGTCATAGCTGTTTCCTGTGTGAAAT
TGTTATCCGCTCACAATTCCACACAACATACGAGCCGGAAGCATAAAGTGTAAAGCCTGGGGTGCCTAAT
GAGTGAGCTAACTCACATTAATTGCGTTGCGCTCACTGCCCGCTTTCCAGTCGGGAAACCTGTCGTGCCA
GCTGCATTAATGAATCGGCCAACGCGCGGGGAGAGGCGGTTTGCGTATTGGGCGCTCTTCCGCTTCCTCG
CTCACTGACTCGCTGCGCTCGGTCGTTCGGCTGCGGCGAGCGGTATCAGCTCACTCAAAGGCGGTAATAC
GGTTATCCACAGAATCAGGGGATAACGCAGGAAAGAACATGTGAGCAAAAGGCCAGCAAAAGGCCAGGAA
CCGTAAAAAGGCCGCGTTGCTGGCGTTTTTCCATAGGCTCCGCCCCCCTGACGAGCATCACAAAAATCGA
CGCTCAAGTCAGAGGTGGCGAAACCCGACAGGACTATAAAGATACCAGGCGTTTCCCCCTGGAAGCTCCC
TCGTGCGCTCTCCTGTTCCGACCCTGCCGCTTACCGGATACCTGTCCGCCTTTCTCCCTTCGGGAAGCGT
GGCGCTTTCTCATAGCTCACGCTGTAGGTATCTCAGTTCGGTGTAGGTCGTTCGCTCCAAGCTGGGCTGT
GTGCACGAACCCCCCGTTCAGCCCGACCGCTGCGCCTTATCCGGTAACTATCGTCTTGAGTCCAACCCGG
TAAGACACGACTTATCGCCACTGGCAGCAGCCACTGGTAACAGGATTAGCAGAGCGAGGTATGTAGGCGG
TGCTACAGAGTTCTTGAAGTGGTGGCCTAACTACGGCTACACTAGAAGAACAGTATTTGGTATCTGCGCT
CTGCTGAAGCCAGTTACCTTCGGAAAAAGAGTTGGTAGCTCTTGATCCGGCAAACAAACCACCGCTGGTA
GCGGTGGTTTTTTTGTTTGCAAGCAGCAGATTACGCGCAGAAAAAAAGGATCTCAAGAAGATCCTTTGAT
CTTTTCTACGGGGTCTGACGCTCAGTGGAACGAAAACTCACGTTAAGGGATTTTGGTCATGAGATTATCA
AAAAGGATCTTCACCTAGATCCTTTTAAATTAAAAATGAAGTTTTAAATCAATCTAAAGTATATATGAGT
AACCTGAGGCTATGGCAGGGCCTGCCGCCCCGACGTTGGCTGCGAGCCCTGGGCCTTCACCCGAACTTGG
GGGGTGGGGTGGGGAAAAGGAAGAAACGCGGGCGTATTGGCCCCAATGGGGTCTCGGTGGGGTATCGACA
GAGTGCCAGCCCTGGGACCGAACCCCGCGTTTATGAACAAACGACCCAACACCGTGCGTTTTATTCTGTC
TTTTTATTGCCGTCATAGCGCGGGTTCCTTCCGGTATTGTCTCCTTCCGTGTTTCAGTTAGCCTCCCCCT
AGGGTGGGCGAAGAACTCCAGCATGAGATCCCCGCGCTGGAGGATCATCCAGCCGGCGTCCCGGAAAACG
ATTCCGAAGCCCAACCTTTCATAGAAGGCGGCGGTGGAATCGAAATCTCGTGATGGCAGGTTGGGCGTCG
CTTGGTCGGTCATTTCGAACCCCAGAGTCCCGCTCAGAAGAACTCGTCAAGAAGGCGATAGAAGGCGATG
CGCTGCGAATCGGGAGCGGCGATACCGTAAAGCACGAGGAAGCGGTCAGCCCATTCGCCGCCAAGCTCTT
CAGCAATATCACGGGTAGCCAACGCTATGTCCTGATAGCGGTCCGCCACACCCAGCCGGCCACAGTCGAT
GAATCCAGAAAAGCGGCCATTTTCCACCATGATATTCGGCAAGCAGGCATCGCCATGAGTCACGACGAGA
TCCTCGCCGTCGGGCATGCTCGCCTTGAGCCTGGCGAACAGTTCGGCTGGCGCGAGCCCCTGATGCTCTT
CGTCCAGATCATCCTGATCGACAAGACCGGCTTCCATCCGAGTACGTGCTCGCTCGATGCGATGTTTCGC
TTGGTGGTCGAATGGGCAGGTAGCCGGATCAAGCGTATGCAGCCGCCGCATTGCATCAGCCATGATGGAT
ACTTTCTCGGCAGGAGCAAGGTGAGATGACAGGAGATCCTGCCCCGGCACTTCGCCCAATAGCAGCCAGT
CCCTTCCCGCTTCAGTGACAACGTCGAGCACAGCTGCGCAAGGAACGCCCGTCGTGGCCAGCCACGATAG
CCGCGCTGCCTCGTCTTGCAGTTCATTCAGGGCACCGGACAGGTCGGTCTTGACAAAAAGAACCGGGCGC
CCCTGCGCTGACAGCCGGAACACGGCGGCATCAGAGCAGCCGATTGTCTGTTGTGCCCAGTCATAGCCGA
ATAGCCTCTCCACCCAAGCGGCCGGAGAACCTGCGTGCAATCCATCTTGTTCAATCATACTCTTCCTTTT
TCAATATTATTGAAGCATTTATCAGGGTTATTGTCTCATGAGCGGATACATATTTGAATGTATTTAGAAA
AATAAACAAATAGGGGTTCCGCGCACATTTCCCCGAAAAGTGCCACCTGAACGAAGCATCTGTGCTTCAT
TTTGTAGAACAAAAATGCAACGCGAGAGCGCTAATTTTTCAAACAAAGAATCTGAGCTGCATTTTTACAG
AACAGAAATGCAACGCGAAAGCGCTATTTTACCAACGAAGAATCTGTGCTTCATTTTTGTAAAACAAAAA
TGCAACGCGAGAGCGCTAATTTTTCAAACAAAGAATCTGAGCTGCATTTTTACAGAACAGAAATGCAACG
CGAGAGCGCTATTTTACCAACAAAGAATCTATACTTCTTTTTTGTTCTACAAAAATGCATCCCGAGAGCG
CTATTTTTCTAACAAAGCATCTTAGATTACTTTTTTTCTCCTTTGTGCGCTCTATAATGCAGTCTCTTGA
TAACTTTTTGCACTGTAGGTCCGTTAAGGTTAGAAGAAGGCTACTTTGGTGTCTATTTTCTCTTCCATAA
AAAAAGCCTGACTCCACTTCCCGCGTTTACTGATTACTAGCGAAGCTGCGGGTGCATTTTTTCAAGATAA
AGGCATCCCCGATTATATTCTATACCGATGTGGATTGCGCATACTTTGTGAACAGAAAGTGATAGCGTTG
ATGATTCTTCATTGGTCAGAAAATTATGAACGGTTTCTTCTATTTTGTCTCTATATACTACGTATAGGAA
ATGTTTACATTTTCGTATTGTTTTCGATTCACTCTATGAATAGTTCTTACTACAATTTTTTTGTCTAAAG
AGTAATACTAGAGATAAACATAAAAAATGTAGAGGTCGAGTTTAGATGCAAGTTCAAGGAGCGAAAGGTG
GATGGGTAGGTTATATAGGGATATAGCACAGAGATATATAGCAAAGAGATACTTTTGAGCAATGTTTGTG
GAAGCGGTATTCGCAATATTTTAGTAGCTCGTTACAGTCCGGTGCGTTTTTGGTTTTTTGAAAGTGCGTC
TTCAGAGCGCTTTTGGTTTTCAAAAGCGCTCTGAAGTTCCTATACTTTCTAGAGAATAGGAACTTCGGAA
TAGGAACTTCAAAGCGTTTCCGAAAACGAGCGCTTCCGAAAATGCAACGCGAGCTGCGCACATACAGCTC
ACTGTTCACGTCGCACCTATATCTGCGTGTTGCCTGTATATATATATACATGAGAAGAACGGCATAGTGC
GTGTTTATGCTTAAATGCGTACTTATATGCGTCTATTTATGTAGGATGAAAGGTAGTCTAGTACCTCCTG
TGATATTATCCCATTCCATGCGGGGTATCGTATGCTTCCTTCAGCACTACCCTTTAGCTGTTCTATATGC
TGCCACTCCTCAATTGGATTAGTCTCATCCTTCAATGCTATCATTTCCTTTGATATTGGATCATACTAAG
AAACCATTATTATCATGACATTAACCTATAAAAATAGGCGTATCACGAGGCCCTTTCGTCTCGCGCGTTT
CGGTGATGACGGTGAAAACCTCTGACACATGCAGCTCCCGGAGACGGTCACAGCTTGTCTGTAAGCGGAT
GCCGGGAGCAGACAAGCCCGTCAGGGCGCGTCAGCGGGTGTTGGCGGGTGTCGGGGCTGGCTTAACTATG
CGGCATCAGAGCAGATTGTACTGAGAGTGCACCATAGATCAACGACATTACTATATATATAATATAGGAA
GCATTTAATAGAACAGCATCGTAATATATGTGTACTTTGCAGTTATGACGCCAGATGGCAGTAGTGGAAG
ATATTCTTTATTGAAAAATAGCTTGTCACCTTACGTACAATCTTGATCCGGAGCTTTTCTTTTTTTGCCG
ATTAAGAATTAATTCGGTCGAAAAAAGAAAAGGAGAGGGCCAAGAGGGAGGGCATTGGTGACTATTGAGC
ACGTGAGTATACGTGATTAAGCACACAAAGGCAGCTTGGAGTATGTCTGTTATTAATTTCACAGGTAGTT
CTGGTCCATTGGTGAAAGTTTGCGGCTTGCAGAGCACAGAGGCCGCAGAATGTGCTCTAGATTCCGATGC
TGACTTGCTGGGTATTATATGTGTGCCCAATAGAAAGAGAACAATTGACCCGGTTATTGCAAGGAAAATT
TCAAGTCTTGTAAAAGCATATAAAAATAGTTCAGGCACTCCGAAATACTTGGTTGGCGTGTTTCGTAATC
AACCTAAGGAGGATGTTTTGGCTCTGGTCAATGATTACGGCATTGATATCGTCCAACTGCATGGAGATGA
GTCGTGGCAAGAATACCAAGAGTTCCTCGGTTTGCCAGTTATTAAAAGACTCGTATTTCCAAAAGACTGC
AACATACTACTCAGTGCAGCTTCACAGAAACCTCATTCGTTTATTCCCTTGTTTGATTCAGAAGCAGGTG
GGACAGGTGAACTTTTGGATTGGAACTCGATTTCTGACTGGGTTGGAAGGCAAGAGAGCCCCGAAAGCTT
ACATTTTATGTTAGCTGGTGGACTGACGCCAGAAAATGTTGGTGATGCGCTTAGATTAAATGGCGTTATT
GGTGTTGATGTAAGCGGAGGTGTGGAGACAAATGGTGTAAAAGACTCTAACAAAATAGCAAATTTCGTCA
AAAATGCTAAGAAATAGGTTATTACTGAGTAGTATTTATTTAAGTATTGTTTGTGCACTTGCCGATCTAT
GCGGTGTGAAATACCGCACAGATGCGTAAGGAGAAAATACCGCATCAGGAAATTGTAAGCGTTAATATTT
TGTTAAAATTCGCGTTAAATTTTTGTTAAATCAGCTCATTTTTTAACCAATAGGCCGAAATCGGCAAAAT
CCCTTATAAATCAAAAGAATAGACCGAGATAGGGT
[37 nt withheld, positions 8646-8682]
AAAGAACGTGGACTCCAACGTCAAAGG
[49 nt withheld, positions 8710-8758]
T
[91 nt withheld, positions 8760-8850]
G
[124 nt withheld, positions 8852-8975]
CCATTCGCCATTCAGGCTGCGCAACTGTTGGGAAGGGCGAT
Features (pLannotate 1.2.2; 30 found; start..end, strand, type, name):
     30..734     +  promoter       ADH1 promoter: S. cerevisiae ADH1; promoter for alcohol dehydrogenase 1
    762..1202    +  CDS            GAL4 DNA binding domain: DNA binding domain of the GAL4 transcriptional activator; Saccharomyces cerevisiae GAL4 (truncated)
   1213..1231    +  promoter       T7 promoter: promoter for bacteriophage T7 RNA polymerase
   1311..1435    +  protein_bind   attR1: mutant version of attR; recombination site for the Gateway® LR reaction LR Clonase™
   1460..1490    +  promoter       lac UV5 promoter: E. coli lac promoter with an "up" mutation
   1514..1543    +  promoter       cat promoter (fragment): promoter of the E. coli cat gene encoding chloramphenicol acetyltransferase
   1544..2203    +  CDS            CmR: chloramphenicol acetyltransferase; cat; confers resistance to chloramphenicol
   2382..2540    +  CDS            ccdA (fragment): CCDA_ECO57 - Also known as H, letA. Experimental evidence at protein level: Swiss-Prot protein existence level 1. Antitoxin component of a type II toxin-antitoxin (TA) system which inhibits the post-segregational killing (PSK) of plasmid-free cells, also referred to as a plasmid addiction system. Binds to and blocks the activity of CcdB; will also remove bound CcdB protein from the CcdB-GyrA complex by forming a CcdA-CcdB complex, a process termed rejuvenation. Functions as a transcriptional corepressor for the ccdAB operon, repression also requires CcdB (By similarity). From Escherichia coli
   2545..2847    +  CDS            ccdB: CCDB_ECOLI - Also known as G, letB, letD. Experimental evidence at protein level: Swiss-Prot protein existence level 1. Toxic component of a type II toxin-antitoxin (TA) system, functioning in plasmid maintainence. Responsible for the post- segregational killing (PSK) of plasmid-free cells, also referred to as a plasmid addiction system. Half-life of over 2 hours. Cell killing by CcdB is accompanied by filamentation, defects in chromosome and plasmid segregation, defects in cell division, formation of anucleate cells, decreased DNA synthesis and plasmid loss. Interferes with the activity of DN
   2891..3015    -  protein_bind   attR2: mutant version of attR; recombination site for the Gateway® LR reaction LR Clonase™
   3051..3098    +  terminator     T7 terminator: transcription terminator for bacteriophage T7 RNA polymerase
   3125..3312    +  terminator     ADH1 terminator: S. cerevisiae ADH1; transcription terminator for the S. cerevisiae alcohol dehydrogenase 1 (ADH1) gene
   3360..3376    -  protein_bind   lac operator: The lac repressor binds to the lac operator to inhibit transcription in E. coli. This inhibition can be relieved by adding lactose or isopropyl-β-D-thiogalactopyranoside (IPTG). lac repressor encoded by lacI
   3384..3414    -  promoter       lac promoter: promoter for the E. coli lac operon
   3429..3450    -  protein_bind   CAP binding site: CAP binding activates transcription in the presence of cAMP. E. coli catabolite activator protein
   3463..3555    -  CDS            lacI (fragment): lac repressor; lacI; The lac repressor binds to the lac operator to inhibit transcription in E. coli. This inhibition can be relieved by adding lactose or isopropyl-β-D-thiogalactopyranoside (IPTG).
   3738..4326    -  rep_origin     ori: high-copy-number ColE1/pMB1/pBR322/pUC origin of replication
   4548..4564    +  polyA_signal   bGH poly(A) signal (fragment): bovine growth hormone polyadenylation signal
   4655..4702    -  polyA_signal   HSV TK poly(A) signal: herpes simplex virus thymidine kinase polyadenylation signal (Cole and Stacy, 1985)
   4761..4913    -  CDS            ble (fragment): BLE_KLEPN - Experimental evidence at protein level: Swiss-Prot protein existence level 1. Binding protein with a strong affinity to the bleomycin family of antibiotics. Binds to CL990; an antimitotic-antibiotic compound. From Klebsiella pneumoniae.
   4934..5728    -  CDS            NeoR/KanR: aminoglycoside phosphotransferase from Tn5; aph(3')-II (or nptII); confers resistance to neomycin, kanamycin, and G418 (Geneticin®)
   5729..5833    -  promoter       AmpR promoter: bla
   5860..7202    -  rep_origin     2μ ori: yeast 2μ plasmid origin of replication
   7270..7305    +  CDS            rop (fragment): Rop protein, which maintains plasmids at low copy number; rop
   7407..7456    +  misc_feature   bom (fragment): basis of mobility region from pBR322
   7595..7742    +  promoter       TRP1 promoter: S. cerevisiae TRP1
   7743..8417    +  CDS            TRP1: phosphoribosylanthranilate isomerase, required for tryptophan biosynthesis; S. cerevisiae TRP1; yeast auxotrophic marker
   8468..8519    +  misc_feature   bom (fragment): basis of mobility region from pBR322
   8547..8975    -  rep_origin     f1 ori (sequence partly withheld): f1 bacteriophage origin of replication; arrow indicates direction of (+) strand synthesis
   8979..29      -  CDS            lacZα (fragment) (across the origin): LacZα fragment of β-galactosidase; lacZ fragment
