[The description below was written by a language model from this plasmid's Addgene catalogue record and pLannotate feature annotations shown in this document.]
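Description:
pDEST-GBKT7 is a Gateway-adapted version of the pGBKT7 yeast two-hybrid bait vector, an empty 9,016 bp destination plasmid used to build fusions to the GAL4 DNA-binding domain. It is an E. coli–yeast shuttle vector. A high-copy ColE1/pUC-type origin and a Tn5 NeoR/KanR gene driven by the AmpR promoter support kanamycin selection in bacteria, while the 2μ origin and the TRP1 auxotrophic marker with its own promoter maintain it in tryptophan-auxotrophic Saccharomyces cerevisiae. An f1 origin and several small backbone remnants (lacZα, lacI, rop, bom, ble and poly(A) signal fragments) are also annotated.

The expression unit consists of the yeast ADH1 promoter driving the truncated GAL4 DNA-binding domain, followed by a T7 promoter and then the Gateway cassette, with T7 and ADH1 terminators downstream. The catalogue lists a Myc tag along with the GAL4 domain as N-terminal fusions on the insert, although the feature table does not annotate the Myc epitope separately. The cassette is bounded by attR1 and attR2 and carries a chloramphenicol resistance gene (CmR) and the ccdB toxin gene. Because ccdB kills standard E. coli strains, the empty vector has to be propagated in a ccdB-tolerant strain. An LR recombination with an entry clone replaces the cassette with the gene of interest, so ccdB provides counter-selection against unrecombined plasmid. The T7 promoter sits downstream of the GAL4 domain and would in principle allow transcription of the insert without that domain.

The resulting bait constructs are tested against GAL4 activation-domain prey plasmids in two-hybrid assays. The record also notes use of the empty vector as an experimental control, specifically alongside GNAI1 and GNAO1 derivatives distributed as a teaching resource.
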