Addgene plasmid #248655: pDEST-GBKT7
Purpose: (Empty Backbone) Empty vector for generating yeast 2-hybrid GAL4 DNA binding domain fusion constructs by Gateway cloning. It may also be used as an empty vector experimental control.
Depositing lab: Sarah Assmann & John Doonan. Depositing organization: John Innes Centre. Publication: Arabidopsis POT1A interacts with TERT-V(I8), an N-terminal splicing variant of telomerase. Rossignol P, Collier S, Bush M, Shaw P, Doonan JH. J Cell Sci. 2007 Oct 15;120(Pt 20):3678-87. doi: 10.1242/jcs.004119. Epub 2007 Oct 2. PubMed 17911168.
Backbone
  Vector backbone: pGBKT7 (Gateway adapted)
  Backbone manufacturer: Takara
  Backbone size (bp): 9016
  Vector type: Yeast Expression ; Yeast 2-hybrid
  Selectable markers: TRP1
  Tag / fusion protein: GAL4 binding domain, Myc (N terminal on insert)
Growth in bacteria
  Bacterial resistance: Kanamycin, 50 μg/mL
  Growth temperature: 37°C
  Growth strain: ccdB Survival
  Copy number: High Copy
Gene/Insert
  Gene/Insert name: None
  Tag / fusion protein: GAL4 binding domain, Myc (N terminal on insert)
Terms and licenses: Academic/Nonprofit Terms; Industry Terms: Not Available to Industry
Depositor comments: This plasmid originated from John Doonan's laboratory and is provided, with permission, as an experimental control for pDEST-GBKT7-GNAI1 and pDEST-GBKT7-GNAO1 plasmids that are described as a teaching resource. For all other uses please cite PMID: 17911168.
How to cite: pDEST-GBKT7 was a gift from Sarah Assmann & John Doonan (Addgene plasmid # 248655 ; http://n2t.net/addgene:248655 ; RRID:Addgene_248655)
